>Addgene plasmid #161802 | pAC8_MF-PH-10His-Cter (VE5631) | depositor full sequence | sequence record 317608 | pAC8_MF-PH-10His-Cter (VE5631) sequence 6897 bps
ATAACTTCGTATAGCATACATTATACGAAGTTATCTGGTTTAAACGTACCCGTAGTGGCTATGGCAGGGC
TTGCCGCCCCGACGTTGGCTGCGAGCCCTGGGCCTTCACCCGAACTTGGGGGTTGGGGTGGGGAAAAGGA
AGAAACGCGGGCGTATTGGTCCCAATGGGGTCTCGGTGGGGTATCGACAGAGTGCCAGCCCTGGGACCGA
ACCCCGCGTTTATGAACAAACGACCCAACACCCGTGCGTTTTATTCTGTCTTTTTATTGCCGTCATAGCG
CGGGTTCCTTCCGGTATTGTCTCCTTCCGTGTTTCAGTTAGCCTCCCCCATCTCCCGGTACCTTAATGGT
GGTGATGGTGATGGTGATGATGGTGGCTAGCACCATGGCTCGAGATCCCGGGTGATCAAGTCTTCGTCGA
GTGATTGTAAATAAAATGTAATTTACAGTATAGTATTTTAATTAATATACAAATGATTTGATAATAATTC
TTATTTAACTATAATATATTGTGTTGGGTTGAATTAAAGGTCCGTATACTAGTATCGATTCGCGACCTAC
TCCGGAATATTAATAGATCATGGAGATAATTAAAATGATAACCATCTCGCAAATAAATAAGTATTTTACT
GTTTTCGTAACAGTTTTGTAATAAAAAAACCTATAAATATTCCGGATTATTCATACCGTCCCACCATCGG
GCGCGGATCCCGGTCCGAAGCGCGCGGAATTCAAAGGCCTACGTCGACGAGCTCACTAGTCGCGGCCGCT
TTCGAATCTAGAGCCTGCAGTCTCGACAAGCTTGTCGAGAAGTACTAGAGGATCATAATCAGCCATACCA
CATTTGTAGAGGTTTTACTTGCTTTAAAAAACCTCCCACACCTCCCCCTGAACCTGAAACATAAAATGAA
TGCAATTGTTGTTGTTAACTTGTTTATTGCAGCTTATAATGGTTACAAATAAAGCAATAGCATCACAAAT
TTCACAAATAAAGCATTTTTTTCACTGCATTCTAGTTGTGGTTTGTCCAAACTCATCAATGTATCTTATC
ATGTCTGGATCTGATCACTGCTTGAGCCTAGAAGATCCGGCTGCTAACAAAGCCCGAAAGGAAGCTGAGT
TGGCTGCTGCCACCGCTGAGCAATAACTATCATAACCCCTAGGCGATTAATTGATCCGGGTTATTAGTAC
ATTTATTAAGCGCTAGATTCTGTGCGTTGTTGATTTACAGACAATTGTTGTACGTATTTTAATAATTCAT
TAAATTTATAATCTTTAGGGTGGTATGTTAGAGCGAAAATCAAATGATTTTCAGCGTCTTTATATCTGAA
TTTAAATATTAAATCCTCAATAGATTTGTAAAATAGGTTTCGATTAGTTTCAAACAAGGGTTGTTTTTCC
GAACCGATGGCTGGACTATCTAATGGATTTTCGCTCAACGCCACAAAACTTGCCAAATCTTGTAGCAGCA
ATCTAGCTTTGTCGATATTCGTTTGTGTTTTGTTTTGTAATAAAGGTTCGACGTCGTTCAAAATATTATG
CGCTTTTGTATTTCTTTCATCACTGTCGTTAGTGTACAATTGACTCGACGTAAACACGTTAAATAAAGCT
TGGACATATTTAACATCGGGCGTGTTAGCTTTATTAGGCCGATTATCGTCGTCGTCCCAACCCTCGTCGT
TAGAAGTTGCTTCCGAAGACGATTTTGCCATAGCCACACGACGCCTATTAATTGTGTCGGCTAACACGTC
CGCGATCAAATTTGTAGTTGAGCTTTTTGGAATTATTTCTGATTGCGGGCGTTTTTGGGCGGGTTTCAAT
CTAACTGTGCCCGATTTTAATTCAGACAACACGTTAGAAAGCGATGGTGCAGGCGGTGGTAACATTTCAG
ACGGCAAATCTACTAATGGCGGCGGTGGTGGAGCTGATGATAAATCTACCATCGGTGGAGGCGCAGGCGG
GGCTGGCGGCGGAGGCGGAGGCGGAGGTGGTGGCGGTGATGCAGACGGCGGTTTAGGCTCAAATGTCTCT
TTAGGCAACACAGTCGGCACCTCAACTATTGTACTGGTTTCGGGCGCCGTTTTTGGTTTGACCGGTCTGA
GACGAGTGCGATTTTTTTCGTTTCTAATAGCTTCCAACAATTGTTGTCTGTCGTCTAAAGGTGCAGCGGG
TTGAGGTTCCGTCGGCATTGGTGGAGCGGGCGGCAATTCAGACATCGATGGTGGTGGTGGTGGTGGAGGC
GCTGGAATGTTAGGCACGGGAGAAGGTGGTGGCGGCGGTGCCGCCGGTATAATTTGTTCTGGTTTAGTTT
GTTCGCGCACGATTGTGGGCACCGGCGCAGGCGCCGCTGGCTGCACAACGGAAGGTCGTCTGCTTCGAGG
CAGCGCTTGGGGTGGTGGCAATTCAATATTATAATTGGAATACAAATCGTAAAAATCTGCTATAAGCATT
GTAATTTCGCTATCGTTTACCGTGCCGATATTTAACAACCGCTCAATGTAAGCAATTGTATTGTAAAGAG
ATTGTCTCAAGCTCGGATCGATCCCGCACGCCGATAACAAGCCTTTTCATTTTTACTACAGCATTGTAGT
GGCGAGACACTTCGCTGTCGTCGCCTGATGCGGTATTTTCTCCTTACGCATCTGTGCGGTATTTCACACC
GCATA
[142 nt withheld, positions 2666-2807]
C
[141 nt withheld, positions 2809-2949]
CCTTTGACGTTGGAGTCCACGTTCTTT
[37 nt withheld, positions 2977-3013]
ACCCTATCTCGGGCTATTCTTTTGATTTATAAGGGATTTTGCCGATTTCGGCCTATTGGTTAAAAAATGA
GCTGATTTAACAAAAATTTAACGCGAATTTTAACAAAATATTAACGTTTACAATTTTATGGTGCACTCTC
AGTACAATCTGCTCTGATGCCGCATAGTTAAGCCAGCCCCGACACCCGCCAACACCCGCTGACGCGCCCT
GACGGGCTTGTCTGCTCCCGGCATCCGCTTACAGACAAGCTGTGACCGTCTCCGGGAGCTGCATGTGTCA
GAGGTTTTCACCGTCATCACCGAAACGCGCGAGACGAAAGGGCCTCGTGATACGCCTATTTTTATAGGTT
AATGTCATGATAATAATGGTTTCTTAGACGTCAGGTGGCACTTTTCGGGGAAATGTGCGCGGAACCCCTA
TTTGTTTATTTTTCTAAATACATTCAAATATGTATCCGCTCATGAGACAATAACCCTGATAAATGCTTCA
ATAATATTGAAAAAGGAAGAGTATGAGTATTCAACATTTCCGTGTCGCCCTTATTCCCTTTTTTGCGGCA
TTTTGCCTTCCTGTTTTTGCTCACCCAGAAACGCTGGTGAAAGTAAAAGATGCTGAAGATCAGTTGGGTG
CACGAGTGGGTTACATCGAACTGGATCTCAACAGCGGTAAGATCCTTGAGAGTTTTCGCCCCGAAGAACG
TTTTCCAATGATGAGCACTTTTAAAGTTCTGCTATGTGGCGCGGTATTATCCCGTATTGACGCCGGGCAA
GAGCAACTCGGTCGCCGCATACACTATTCTCAGAATGACTTGGTTGAGTACTCACCAGTCACAGAAAAGC
ATCTTACGGATGGCATGACAGTAAGAGAATTATGCAGTGCTGCCATAACCATGAGTGATAACACTGCGGC
CAACTTACTTCTGACAACGATCGGAGGACCGAAGGAGCTAACCGCTTTTTTGCACAACATGGGGGATCAT
GTAACTCGCCTTGATCGTTGGGAACCGGAGCTGAATGAAGCCATACCAAACGACGAGCGTGACACCACGA
TGCCTGTAGCAATGGCAACAACGTTGCGCAAACTATTAACTGGCGAACTACTTACTCTAGCTTCCCGGCA
ACAATTAATAGACTGGATGGAGGCGGATAAAGTTGCAGGACCACTTCTGCGCTCGGCCCTTCCGGCTGGC
TGGTTTATTGCTGATAAATCTGGAGCCGGTGAGCGTGGGTCTCGCGGTATCATTGCAGCACTGGGGCCAG
ATGGTAAGCCCTCCCGTATCGTAGTTATCTACACGACGGGGAGTCAGGCAACTATGGATGAACGAAATAG
ACAGATCGCTGAGATAGGTGCCTCACTGATTAAGCATTGGTAACTGTCAGACCAAGTTTACTCATATATA
CTTTAGATTGATTTAAAACTTCATTTTTAATTTAAAAGGATCTAGGTGAAGATCCTTTTTGATAATCTCA
TGACCAAAATCCCTTAACGTGAGTTTTCGTTCCACTGAGCGTCAGACCCCGTAGAAAAGATCAAAGGATC
TTCTTGAGATCCTTTTTTTCTGCGCGTAATCTGCTGCTTGCAAACAAAAAAACCACCGCTACCAGCGGTG
GTTTGTTTGCCGGATCAAGAGCTACCAACTCTTTTTCCGAAGGTAACTGGCTTCAGCAGAGCGCAGATAC
CAAATACTGTCCTTCTAGTGTAGCCGTAGTTAGGCCACCACTTCAAGAACTCTGTAGCACCGCCTACATA
CCTCGCTCTGCTAATCCTGTTACCAGTGGCTGCTGCCAGTGGCGATAAGTCGTGTCTTACCGGGTTGGAC
TCAAGACGATAGTTACCGGATAAGGCGCAGCGGTCGGGCTGAACGGGGGGTTCGTGCACACAGCCCAGCT
TGGAGCGAACGACCTACACCGAACTGAGATACCTACAGCGTGAGCTATGAGAAAGCGCCACGCTTCCCGA
AGGGAGAAAGGCGGACAGGTATCCGGTAAGCGGCAGGGTCGGAACAGGAGAGCGCACGAGGGAGCTTCCA
GGGGGAAACGCCTGGTATCTTTATAGTCCTGTCGGGTTTCGCCACCTCTGACTTGAGCGTCGATTTTTGT
GATGCTCGTCAGGGGGGCGGAGCCTATGGAAAAACGCCAGCAACGCGGCCTTTTTACGGTTCCTGGCCTT
TTGCTGGCCTTTTGCTCACATGTTCTTTCCTGCGTTATCCCCTGATTCTGTGGATAACCGTATTACCGCC
TTTGAGTGAGCTGATACCGCTCGCCGCAGCCGAACGACCGAGCGCAGCGAGTCAGTGAGCGAGGAAGCGG
AAGAGCGCCCAATACGCAAACCGCCTCTCCCCGCGCGTTGGCCGATTCATTAATGCAGAACGGCTCCGCC
CACTATTAATGAAATTAAAAATTCCAATTTTAAAAAACGCAGCAAGAGAAACATTTGTATGAAAGAATGC
GTAGAAGGAAAGAAAAATGTCGTCGACATGCTGAACAACAAGATTAATATGCCTCCGTGTATAAAAAAAA
TATTGAACGATTTGAAAGAAAACAATGTACCGCGCGGCGGTATGTACAGGAAGAGGTTTATACTAAACTG
TTACATTGCAAACGTGGTTTCGTGTGCCAAGTGTGAAAACCGATGTTTAATCAAGGCTCTGACGCATTTC
TACAACCACGACTCCAAGTGTGTGGGTGAAGTCATGCATCTTTTAATCAAATCCCAAGATGTGTATAAAC
CACCAAACTGCCAAAAAATGAAAACTGTCGACAAGCTCTGTCCGTTTGCTGGCAACTGCAAGGGTCTCAA
TCCTATTTGTAATTATTGAATAATAAAACAATTATAAATGCTAAATTTGTTTTTTATTAACGATACAAAC
CAAACGCAACAAGAACATTTGTAGTATTATCTATAATTGAAAACGCGTAGTTATAATCGCTGAGGTAATA
TTTAAAATCATTTTCAAATGATTCACAGTTAATTTGCGACAATATAATTTTATTTTCACATAAACTAGAC
GCCTTGTCGTCTTCTTCTTCGTATTCCTTCTCTTTTTCATTTTTCTCCTCATAAAAATTAACATAGTTAT
TATCGTATCCATATATGTATCTATCGTATAGAGTAAATTTTTTGTTGTCATAAATATATATGTCTTTTTT
AATGGGGTGTATAGTACCGCTGCGCATAGTTTTTCTGTAATTTACAACAGTGCTATTTTCTGGTAGTTCT
TCGGAGTGTGTTGCTTTAATTATTAAATTTATATAATCAATGAATTTGGGATCGTCGGTTTTGTACAATA
TGTTGCCGGCATAGTACGCAGCTTCTTCTAGTTCAATTACACCATTTTTTAGCAGCACCGGATTAACATA
ACTTTCCAAAATGTTGTACGAACCGTTAAACAAAAACAGTTCACCTCCCTTTTCTATACTATTGTCTGCG
AGCAGTTGTTTGTTGTTAAAAATAACAGCCATTGTAATGAGACGCACAAACTAATATCACAAACTGGAAA
TGTCTATCAATATATAGTTGCTGATATCCCATTTTACCACCATAATACTTAAAATGATCCACAAACAAGC
CACCACCAATCGCTACACTCACCGCCGCTACAGACGCTACAATCACCTCATATTTATTCTCCTCACATAT
TTATTCTATTCTAATTCTCAATCATACCAATCAACTTCTCATACTCAATCATACCAATCAATACACATTA
TACTACTACTCATTTCCAATCATTCACATTCATAATATATCTGTTATACTACTCCTTATCACTACTCTCT
CCATCCACATTATTATCCTCCATCATACGACGCTACATAACTACGTGGTTCCTAACTACACCAAGCATAG
CCCTAGCCAGCCAGCCACACCTTACAGCCTTTTT
Features (pLannotate 1.2.2; 20 found; start..end, strand, type, name):
      1..34      +  protein_bind   loxP: Cre-mediated recombination occurs in the 8-bp core sequence (GCATACAT). Cre recombinase
    224..272     -  polyA_signal   HSV TK poly(A) signal: herpes simplex virus thymidine kinase polyadenylation signal (Cole and Stacy, 1985)
    350..369     -  CDS            7xHis (fragment): 6xHis affinity tag
    423..532     -  promoter       p10 promoter: baculovirus promoter for expression in insect cells
    577..668     +  promoter       polyhedrin promoter: polh from Autographa californica; promoter for the baculovirus polyhedrin gene
    821..904     +  CDS            large T antigen (fragment): large T antigen from SV40 (simian virus 40)
    927..1061    +  polyA_signal   SV40 poly(A) signal: SV40 polyadenylation signal
   1090..1139    +  CDS            SET1 (fragment): solubility-enhancement tag derived from T7 phage gene 10B
   1180..2537    +  misc_recomb    baculovirus recombination region (ORF1629): contains part of ORF1629
   2535..2612    -  CDS            P61 (fragment): P78_NPVAC - Experimental evidence at protein level: Swiss-Prot protein existence level 1. Plays a role in the transport of the nucleocapsids from the cytoplasm toward the host nucleus together with the host actin- polymerizing Arp2/3 complex. From Autographa californica nuclear polyhedrosis virus (AcMNPV).
   2614..2665    -  misc_feature   bom (fragment): basis of mobility region from pBR322
   2684..3064    +  rep_origin     M13 ori (sequence partly withheld): M13 bacteriophage origin of replication; arrow indicates direction of (+) strand synthesis
   3140..3189    -  misc_feature   bom (fragment): basis of mobility region from pBR322
   3291..3326    -  CDS            rop (fragment): Rop protein, which maintains plasmids at low copy number; rop
   3421..3525    +  promoter       AmpR promoter: bla
   3526..4386    +  CDS            AmpR: β-lactamase; bla; confers resistance to ampicillin, carbenicillin, and related antibiotics
   4557..5145    +  rep_origin     ori: high-copy-number ColE1/pMB1/pBR322/pUC origin of replication
   5328..5381    +  CDS            lacI (fragment): lac repressor; lacI; The lac repressor binds to the lac operator to inhibit transcription in E. coli. This inhibition can be relieved by adding lactose or isopropyl-β-D-thiogalactopyranoside (IPTG).
   5708..5832    +  CDS            lef2: baculovirus late expression factor 2
   5870..6475    +  CDS            ORF603: baculovirus ORF603 protein
