>Addgene plasmid #161802 | pAC8_MF-PH-10His-Cter (VE5631) | addgene full sequence | sequence record 324122 | Addgene NGS Result
CTCCCCCTGAACCTGAAACATAAAATGAATGCAATTGTTGTTGTTAACTTGTTTATTGCAGCTTATAATG
GTTACAAATAAAGCAATAGCATCACAAATTTCACAAATAAAGCATTTTTTTCACTGCATTCTAGTTGTGG
TTTGTCCAAACTCATCAATGTATCTTATCATGTCTGGATCTGATCACTGCTTGAGCCTAGAAGATCCGGC
TGCTAACAAAGCCCGAAAGGAAGCTGAGTTGGCTGCTGCCACCGCTGAGCAATAACTATCATAACCCCTA
GGCGATTAATTGATCCGGGTTATTAGTACATTTATTAAGCGCTAGATTCTGTGCGTTGTTGATTTACAGA
CAATTGTTGTACGTATTTTAATAATTCATTAAATTTATAATCTTTAGGGTGGTATGTTAGAGCGAAAATC
AAATGATTTTCAGCGTCTTTATATCTGAATTTAAATATTAAATCCTCAATAGATTTGTAAAATAGGTTTC
GATTAGTTTCAAACAAGGGTTGTTTTTCCGAACCGATGGCTGGACTATCTAATGGATTTTCGCTCAACGC
CACAAAACTTGCCAAATCTTGTAGCAGCAATCTAGCTTTGTCGATATTCGTTTGTGTTTTGTTTTGTAAT
AAAGGTTCGACGTCGTTCAAAATATTATGCGCTTTTGTATTTCTTTCATCACTGTCGTTAGTGTACAATT
GACTCGACGTAAACACGTTAAATAAAGCTTGGACATATTTAACATCGGGCGTGTTAGCTTTATTAGGCCG
ATTATCGTCGTCGTCCCAACCCTCGTCGTTAGAAGTTGCTTCCGAAGACGATTTTGCCATAGCCACACGA
CGCCTATTAATTGTGTCGGCTAACACGTCCGCGATCAAATTTGTAGTTGAGCTTTTTGGAATTATTTCTG
ATTGCGGGCGTTTTTGGGCGGGTTTCAATCTAACTGTGCCCGATTTTAATTCAGACAACACGTTAGAAAG
CGATGGTGCAGGCGGTGGTAACATTTCAGACGGCAAATCTACTAATGGCGGCGGTGGTGGAGCTGATGAT
AAATCTACCATCGGTGGAGGCGCAGGCGGGGCTGGCGGCGGAGGCGGAGGCGGAGGTGGTGGCGGTGATG
CAGACGGCGGTTTAGGCTCAAATGTCTCTTTAGGCAACACAGTCGGCACCTCAACTATTGTACTGGTTTC
GGGCGCCGTTTTTGGTTTGACCGGTCTGAGACGAGTGCGATTTTTTTCGTTTCTAATAGCTTCCAACAAT
TGTTGTCTGTCGTCTAAAGGTGCAGCGGGTTGAGGTTCCGTCGGCATTGGTGGAGCGGGCGGCAATTCAG
ACATCGATGGTGGTGGTGGTGGTGGAGGCGCTGGAATGTTAGGCACGGGAGAAGGTGGTGGCGGCGGTGC
CGCCGGTATAATTTGTTCTGGTTTAGTTTGTTCGCGCACGATTGTGGGCACCGGCGCAGGCGCCGCTGGC
TGCACAACGGAAGGTCGTCTGCTTCGAGGCAGCGCTTGGGGTGGTGGCAATTCAATATTATAATTGGAAT
ACAAATCGTAAAAATCTGCTATAAGCATTGTAATTTCGCTATCGTTTACCGTGCCGATATTTAACAACCG
CTCAATGTAAGCAATTGTATTGTAAAGAGATTGTCTCAAGCTCGGATCGATCCCGCACGCCGATAACAAG
CCTTTTCATTTTTACTACAGCATTGTAGTGGCGAGACACTTCGCTGTCGTCGCCTGATGCGGTATTTTCT
CCTTACGCATCTGTGCGGTATTTCACACCGCATA
[142 nt withheld, positions 1785-1926]
C
[141 nt withheld, positions 1928-2068]
CCTTTGACGTTGGAGTCCACGTTCTTT
[37 nt withheld, positions 2096-2132]
ACCCTATCTCGGGCTATTCTTTTGATTTATAAGGGATTTTGCCGATTTCGGCCTATTGGTTAAAAAATGA
GCTGATTTAACAAAAATTTAACGCGAATTTTAACAAAATATTAACGTTTACAATTTTATGGTGCACTCTC
AGTACAATCTGCTCTGATGCCGCATAGTTAAGCCAGCCCCGACACCCGCCAACACCCGCTGACGCGCCCT
GACGGGCTTGTCTGCTCCCGGCATCCGCTTACAGACAAGCTGTGACCGTCTCCGGGAGCTGCATGTGTCA
GAGGTTTTCACCGTCATCACCGAAACGCGCGAGACGAAAGGGCCTCGTGATACGCCTATTTTTATAGGTT
AATGTCATGATAATAATGGTTTCTTAGACGTCAGGTGGCACTTTTCGGGGAAATGTGCGCGGAACCCCTA
TTTGTTTATTTTTCTAAATACATTCAAATATGTATCCGCTCATGAGACAATAACCCTGATAAATGCTTCA
ATAATATTGAAAAAGGAAGAGTATGAGTATTCAACATTTCCGTGTCGCCCTTATTCCCTTTTTTGCGGCA
TTTTGCCTTCCTGTTTTTGCTCACCCAGAAACGCTGGTGAAAGTAAAAGATGCTGAAGATCAGTTGGGTG
CACGAGTGGGTTACATCGAACTGGATCTCAACAGCGGTAAGATCCTTGAGAGTTTTCGCCCCGAAGAACG
TTTTCCAATGATGAGCACTTTTAAAGTTCTGCTATGTGGCGCGGTATTATCCCGTATTGACGCCGGGCAA
GAGCAACTCGGTCGCCGCATACACTATTCTCAGAATGACTTGGTTGAGTACTCACCAGTCACAGAAAAGC
ATCTTACGGATGGCATGACAGTAAGAGAATTATGCAGTGCTGCCATAACCATGAGTGATAACACTGCGGC
CAACTTACTTCTGACAACGATCGGAGGACCGAAGGAGCTAACCGCTTTTTTGCACAACATGGGGGATCAT
GTAACTCGCCTTGATCGTTGGGAACCGGAGCTGAATGAAGCCATACCAAACGACGAGCGTGACACCACGA
TGCCTGTAGCAATGGCAACAACGTTGCGCAAACTATTAACTGGCGAACTACTTACTCTAGCTTCCCGGCA
ACAATTAATAGACTGGATGGAGGCGGATAAAGTTGCAGGACCACTTCTGCGCTCGGCCCTTCCGGCTGGC
TGGTTTATTGCTGATAAATCTGGAGCCGGTGAGCGTGGGTCTCGCGGTATCATTGCAGCACTGGGGCCAG
ATGGTAAGCCCTCCCGTATCGTAGTTATCTACACGACGGGGAGTCAGGCAACTATGGATGAACGAAATAG
ACAGATCGCTGAGATAGGTGCCTCACTGATTAAGCATTGGTAACTGTCAGACCAAGTTTACTCATATATA
CTTTAGATTGATTTAAAACTTCATTTTTAATTTAAAAGGATCTAGGTGAAGATCCTTTTTGATAATCTCA
TGACCAAAATCCCTTAACGTGAGTTTTCGTTCCACTGAGCGTCAGACCCCGTAGAAAAGATCAAAGGATC
TTCTTGAGATCCTTTTTTTCTGCGCGTAATCTGCTGCTTGCAAACAAAAAAACCACCGCTACCAGCGGTG
GTTTGTTTGCCGGATCAAGAGCTACCAACTCTTTTTCCGAAGGTAACTGGCTTCAGCAGAGCGCAGATAC
CAAATACTGTTCTTCTAGTGTAGCCGTAGTTAGGCCACCACTTCAAGAACTCTGTAGCACCGCCTACATA
CCTCGCTCTGCTAATCCTGTTACCAGTGGCTGCTGCCAGTGGCGATAAGTCGTGTCTTACCGGGTTGGAC
TCAAGACGATAGTTACCGGATAAGGCGCAGCGGTCGGGCTGAACGGGGGGTTCGTGCACACAGCCCAGCT
TGGAGCGAACGACCTACACCGAACTGAGATACCTACAGCGTGAGCTATGAGAAAGCGCCACGCTTCCCGA
AGGGAGAAAGGCGGACAGGTATCCGGTAAGCGGCAGGGTCGGAACAGGAGAGCGCACGAGGGAGCTTCCA
GGGGGAAACGCCTGGTATCTTTATAGTCCTGTCGGGTTTCGCCACCTCTGACTTGAGCGTCGATTTTTGT
GATGCTCGTCAGGGGGGCGGAGCCTATGGAAAAACGCCAGCAACGCGGCCTTTTTACGGTTCCTGGCCTT
TTGCTGGCCTTTTGCTCACATGTTCTTTCCTGCGTTATCCCCTGATTCTGTGGATAACCGTATTACCGCC
TTTGAGTGAGCTGATACCGCTCGCCGCAGCCGAACGACCGAGCGCAGCGAGTCAGTGAGCGAGGAAGCGG
AAGAGCGCCCAATACGCAAACCGCCTCTCCCCGCGCGTTGGCCGATTCATTAATGCAGAACGGCTCCGCC
CACTATTAATGAAATTAAAAATTCCAATTTTAAAAAACGCAGCAAGAGAAACATTTGTATGAAAGAATGC
GTAGAAGGAAAGAAAAATGTCGTCGACATGCTGAACAACAAGATTAATATGCCTCCGTGTATAAAAAAAA
TATTGAACGATTTGAAAGAAAACAATGTACCGCGCGGCGGTATGTACAGGAAGAGGTTTATACTAAACTG
TTACATTGCAAACGTGGTTTCGTGTGCCAAGTGTGAAAACCGATGTTTAATCAAGGCTCTGACGCATTTC
TACAACCACGACTCCAAGTGTGTGGGTGAAGTCATGCATCTTTTAATCAAATCCCAAGATGTGTATAAAC
CACCAAACTGCCAAAAAATGAAAACTGTCGACAAGCTCTGTCCGTTTGCTGGCAACTGCAAGGGTCTCAA
TCCTATTTGTAATTATTGAATAATAAAACAATTATAAATGTCAAATTTGTTTTTTATTAACGATACAAAC
CAAACGCAACAAGAACATTTGTAGTATTATCTATAATTGAAAACGCGTAGTTATAATCGCTGAGGTAATA
TTTAAAATCATTTTCAAATGATTCACAGTTAATTTGCGACAATATAATTTTATTTTCACATAAACTAGAC
GCCTTGTCGTCTTCTTCTTCGTATTCCTTCTCTTTTTCATTTTTCTCCTCATAAAAATTAACATAGTTAT
TATCGTATCCATATATGTATCTATCGTATAGAGTAAATTTTTTGTTGTCATAAATATATATGTCTTTTTT
AATGGGGTGTATAGTACCGCTGCGCATAGTTTTTCTGTAATTTACAACAGTGCTATTTTCTGGTAGTTCT
TCGGAGTGTGTTGCTTTAATTATTAAATTTATATAATCAATGAATTTGGGATCGTCGGTTTTGTACAATA
TGTTGCCGGCATAGTACGCAGCTTCTTCTAGTTCAATTACACCATTTTTTAGCAGCACCGGATTAACATA
ACTTTCCAAAATGTTGTACGAACCGTTAAACAAAAACAGTTCACCTCCCTTTTCTATACTATTGTCTGCG
AGCAGTTGTTTGTTGTTAAAAATAACAGCCATTGTAATGAGACGCACAAACTAATATCACAAACTGGAAA
TGTCTATCAATATATAGTTGCTGATATCATAACTTCGTATAGCATACATTATACGAAGTTATCTGGTTTA
AACGTACCCGTAGTGGCTATGGCAGGGCTTGCCGCCCCGACGTTGGCTGCGAGCCCTGGGCCTTCACCCG
AACTTGGGGGTTGGGGTGGGGAAAAGGAAGAAACGCGGGCGTATTGGTCCCAATGGGGTCTCGGTGGGGT
ATCGACAGAGTGCCAGCCCTGGGACCGAACCCCGCGTTTATGAACAAACGACCCAACACCCGTGCGTTTT
ATTCTGTCTTTTTATTGCCGTCATAGCGCGGGTTCCTTCCGGTATTGTCTCCTTCCGTGTTTCAGTTAGC
CTCCCCCATCTCCCGGTACCGCATGCTATGCATCAGCTGCTAGCACCATGGCTCGAGATCCCGGGTGATC
AAGTCTTCGTCGAGTGATTGTAAATAAAATGTAATTTACAGTATAGTATTTTAATTAATATACAAATGAT
TTGATAATAATTCTTATTTAACTATAATATATTGTGTTGGGTTGAATTAAAGGTCCGTATACTAGTATCG
ATTCGCGACCTACTCCGGAATATTAATAGATCATGGAGATAATTAAAATGATAACCATCTCGCAAATAAA
TAAGTATTTTACTGTTTTCGTAACAGTTTTGTAATAAAAAAACCTATAAATATTCCGGATTATTCATACC
GTCCCACCATCGGGCGCGGATCCCGGTCCGAAGCGCGCGGAATTCAAAGGCCTACGTCGACGAGCTCACT
AGTCGCGGCCGCTTTCGAATCTAGACACCATCATCACCATCACCATCACCACCATTAACTGCAGTCTCGA
CAAGCTTGTCGAGAAGTACTAGAGGATCATAATCAGCCATACCACATTTGTAGAGGTTTTACTTGCTTTA
AAAAACCTCCCACAC
Features (pLannotate 1.2.2; 20 found; start..end, strand, type, name):
     46..180     +  polyA_signal   SV40 poly(A) signal: SV40 polyadenylation signal
    209..258     +  CDS            SET1 (fragment): solubility-enhancement tag derived from T7 phage gene 10B
    299..1656    +  misc_recomb    baculovirus recombination region (ORF1629): contains part of ORF1629
   1654..1731    -  CDS            P61 (fragment): P78_NPVAC - Experimental evidence at protein level: Swiss-Prot protein existence level 1. Plays a role in the transport of the nucleocapsids from the cytoplasm toward the host nucleus together with the host actin- polymerizing Arp2/3 complex. From Autographa californica nuclear polyhedrosis virus (AcMNPV).
   1733..1784    -  misc_feature   bom (fragment): basis of mobility region from pBR322
   1803..2183    +  rep_origin     M13 ori (sequence partly withheld): M13 bacteriophage origin of replication; arrow indicates direction of (+) strand synthesis
   2259..2308    -  misc_feature   bom (fragment): basis of mobility region from pBR322
   2410..2445    -  CDS            rop (fragment): Rop protein, which maintains plasmids at low copy number; rop
   2540..2644    +  promoter       AmpR promoter: bla
   2645..3505    +  CDS            AmpR: β-lactamase; bla; confers resistance to ampicillin, carbenicillin, and related antibiotics
   3676..4264    +  rep_origin     ori: high-copy-number ColE1/pMB1/pBR322/pUC origin of replication
   4447..4500    +  CDS            lacI (fragment): lac repressor; lacI; The lac repressor binds to the lac operator to inhibit transcription in E. coli. This inhibition can be relieved by adding lactose or isopropyl-β-D-thiogalactopyranoside (IPTG).
   4827..4951    +  CDS            lef2: baculovirus late expression factor 2
   4989..5594    +  CDS            ORF603: baculovirus ORF603 protein
   5661..5694    +  protein_bind   loxP: Cre-mediated recombination occurs in the 8-bp core sequence (GCATACAT). Cre recombinase
   5884..5932    -  polyA_signal   HSV TK poly(A) signal: herpes simplex virus thymidine kinase polyadenylation signal (Cole and Stacy, 1985)
   6068..6177    -  promoter       p10 promoter: baculovirus promoter for expression in insect cells
   6222..6313    +  promoter       polyhedrin promoter: polh from Autographa californica; promoter for the baculovirus polyhedrin gene
   6434..6453    +  CDS            7xHis (fragment): 6xHis affinity tag
   6497..23      +  CDS            large T antigen (fragment) (across the origin): large T antigen from SV40 (simian virus 40)
