[The description below was written by a language model from this plasmid's Addgene catalogue record and pLannotate feature annotations shown in this document.]
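Description:
pAC8_MF-PH-10His-Cter is a baculovirus transfer vector derived from pBacPAK8, designed for multigene expression in insect cells. It is maintained in E. coli through a high-copy ColE1/pUC-type origin with ampicillin selection (AmpR under its own bla promoter) and also carries an M13 phage origin. The expression region is flanked on one side by lef2/ORF603 sequences and on the other by a segment containing part of ORF1629. These are the homology arms through which the cassette is transferred into a baculovirus genome by homologous recombination to produce recombinant virus.

The payload is the MultiBac-style dual cassette. It consists of two divergent late baculovirus promoters, polyhedrin (PH) and p10, each followed by a multiple cloning site and a terminator (SV40 poly(A) for PH, HSV TK poly(A) for p10). No gene of interest is present, since the vector is an empty recipient supplying a 10xHis sequence for C-terminal tagging and affinity purification of a cloned protein. A loxP site next to the cassette allows Cre-mediated fusion with donor plasmids carrying further cassettes. A multiplication module of restriction sites allows additional expression units to be inserted, supporting the assembly of multiprotein complexes. Inserts go in by restriction/ligation or homology-based cloning.

The record is inconsistent about where the tag sits. The catalogue text and the 6,897 nt depositor sequence place the His tag downstream of p10, and the backbone notes refer to a "p10-10His" variant. However, the plasmid name says PH, and the 6,557 nt sequencing result annotates the His fragment downstream of the polyhedrin promoter. The tag position should therefore be checked against the sequence before use.
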