Addgene plasmid #161802: pAC8_MF-PH-10His-Cter (VE5631)
Purpose: Transfer vector for multigene expression to generate recombinant baculoviruses by homologous recombination. Contains a p10/pH dual expression cassette with an C-ter10His tag under the p10 promoter.
Depositing lab: Arnaud Poterszman. Depositing organization: Institut de Genetique et de Biologie Moleculaire et Cellulaire (IGBMC). Publication: HR-Bac, a toolbox based on homologous recombination for expression, screening and production of multiprotein complexes using the baculovirus expression system. Kolesnikova O, Zachayus A, Pichard S, Osz J, Rochel N, Rossolillo P, Kolb-Cheynel I, Troffer-Charlier N, Compe E, Bensaude O, Berger I, Poterszman A. Sci Rep. 2022 Feb 7;12(1):2030. doi: 10.1038/s41598-021-04715-5. PubMed 35132103.
Backbone
  Vector backbone: pBAcPAK8
  Backbone manufacturer: Clontech
  Modifications to backbone: The pAC8_MF-p10-10His-Cter (VE5742)is a derivative of pBAcPAK8 (Clontech) for generation of recombinant baculoviruses by homologous recombination. It contains the Multibac dual expression cassette composed of two divergent baculovirus late promoters (PH and p10), each followed by a multiple cloning site (MSC1 and MSC2) and a transcription termination signal (SV40 pA and HSV-TK pA). It also possess a multiplication module (NruI, SpeI, BstZ17I restriction sites) for the insertion of additional expression cassettes and a loxP site for Cre-mediated fusion with a donor plasmid containing additional cassettes. This vector bears a 10His sequence allowing the expression of a C-terminally-tagged protein under the control of the p10 promoter. Insertion of DNA sequence is typically performed in the two multiple cloning sites (MCS1 with BamHI/XbaI under the PH promoter and MCS2 with XhoI/NheI under the p10 promoter) by restriction/ligation or homology based cloning (SLIC, Infusion or Gibson). Dual expression cassettes can also be assembled directly using a 4 fragment reaction where the plasmid backbone is combined with the promoter module and the cDNAs encoding the two target genes.
  Vector type: Insect Expression
Growth in bacteria
  Bacterial resistance: Ampicillin, 100 μg/mL
  Growth temperature: 37°C
  Growth strain: DH5alpha
  Copy number: High Copy
Gene/Insert
  Gene/Insert name: C-terminal 10 His tag
  Promoter: p10
  Tag / fusion protein: 10 His (C terminal on insert)
  Cloning method: Restriction Enzyme; 5′ cloning site XhoI (not destroyed); 3′ cloning site NheI (not destroyed)
  Sequencing primers: 5′ CCCAACACAATATATTATAG; 3′ CACCCGTGCGTTTTATTCTGTC
Terms and licenses: Academic/Nonprofit Terms; Industry Terms: Not Available to Industry
How to cite: pAC8_MF-PH-10His-Cter (VE5631) was a gift from Arnaud Poterszman (Addgene plasmid # 161802 ; http://n2t.net/addgene:161802 ; RRID:Addgene_161802)
